Addgene plasmid #123637: pCAG-PxCas12a-2AeGFP
Purpose: Mammalian expression, Genome editing
Depositing lab: Wei Li. Depositing organization: Institute of Zoology, Chinese Academy of Sciences. Publication: Enhanced mammalian genome editing by new Cas12a orthologs with optimized crRNA scaffolds. Teng F, Li J, Cui T, Xu K, Guo L, Gao Q, Feng G, Chen C, Han D, Zhou Q, Li W. Genome Biol. 2019 Feb 5;20(1):15. doi: 10.1186/s13059-019-1620-8. PubMed 30717767.
Backbone
  Vector backbone: pCAG-2AeGFP
  Vector type: Mammalian Expression
Growth in bacteria
  Bacterial resistance: Ampicillin, 100 μg/mL
  Growth temperature: 37°C
  Growth strain: DH5alpha
  Copy number: High Copy
Gene/Insert
  Gene/Insert name: PxCas12a (alt name: PxCpf1)
  Species: Synthetic
  Tag / fusion protein: 3xHA tag (C terminal on insert)
  Cloning method: Ligation Independent Cloning
Terms and licenses: Academic/Nonprofit Terms; Industry Terms: Not Available to Industry
How to cite: pCAG-PxCas12a-2AeGFP was a gift from Wei Li (Addgene plasmid # 123637 ; http://n2t.net/addgene:123637 ; RRID:Addgene_123637)
