[The description below was written by a language model from this plasmid's Addgene catalogue record and pLannotate feature annotations shown in this document.]
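Description:
pCAG-PxCas12a-2AeGFP is an 8,953 bp mammalian expression plasmid built on the pCAG-2AeGFP backbone for genome editing with PxCas12a (also called PxCpf1), one of a set of Cas12a orthologs evaluated for editing in mammalian cells. It is propagated in E. coli as a high-copy plasmid through a ColE1/pUC-type origin and selected with ampicillin via the β-lactamase gene and its native promoter. Remnants of a bacterial cloning backbone (lac promoter and operator, CAP binding site, a lacI fragment and a fragment of the pBR322 bom region) are also present but play no evident role in the mammalian cassette.

Expression is driven by the composite CAG promoter, annotated here as the CMV immediate early enhancer, the chicken β-actin promoter and a chimeric chicken β-actin/rabbit β-globin intron, which together give strong, broadly active transcription in mammalian cells. A T7 promoter lies just downstream, which could permit in vitro transcription of the coding region. The synthetic PxCas12a coding sequence carries a C-terminal 3xHA tag for immunodetection. The automated feature table does not annotate the nuclease, the tag or the 2A element, but the large unannotated stretch between the T7 promoter and EGFP is consistent with their position. As the plasmid name indicates, a 2A self-cleaving peptide links the nuclease to EGFP, so both proteins are made from one transcript, terminated by an SV40 polyadenylation signal, and green fluorescence marks or allows sorting of transfected, nuclease-expressing cells. No crRNA expression cassette is annotated, so the guide RNA would presumably have to be supplied separately.
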