Features (pLannotate 1.2.2; 14 found; start..end, strand, type, name):
      8..387     +  enhancer       CMV enhancer: human cytomegalovirus immediate early enhancer
    390..665     +  promoter       chicken β-actin promoter: No description available
    666..1678    +  intron         chimeric intron: chimera between introns from chicken β-actin and rabbit β-globin
   1739..1757    +  promoter       T7 promoter: promoter for bacteriophage T7 RNA polymerase
   5639..6358    +  CDS            EGFP: the original enhanced GFP (Yang et al., 1996) mammalian codon-optimized
   6401..6522    +  polyA_signal   SV40 poly(A) signal: SV40 polyadenylation signal
   6589..6605    -  protein_bind   lac operator: The lac repressor binds to the lac operator to inhibit transcription in E. coli. This inhibition can be relieved by adding lactose or isopropyl-β-D-thiogalactopyranoside (IPTG). lac repressor encoded by lacI
   6613..6643    -  promoter       lac promoter: promoter for the E. coli lac operon
   6658..6679    -  protein_bind   CAP binding site: CAP binding activates transcription in the presence of cAMP. E. coli catabolite activator protein
   6692..6784    -  CDS            lacI (fragment): lac repressor; lacI; The lac repressor binds to the lac operator to inhibit transcription in E. coli. This inhibition can be relieved by adding lactose or isopropyl-β-D-thiogalactopyranoside (IPTG).
   6967..7555    -  rep_origin     ori: high-copy-number ColE1/pMB1/pBR322/pUC origin of replication
   7726..8586    -  CDS            AmpR: β-lactamase; bla; confers resistance to ampicillin, carbenicillin, and related antibiotics
   8587..8691    -  promoter       AmpR promoter: bla
   8762..8806    -  misc_feature   bom (fragment): basis of mobility region from pBR322
>Addgene plasmid #123637 | pCAG-PxCas12a-2AeGFP | depositor full sequence | sequence record 235871 | pCAG-PxCas12a-2AeGFP sequence 8953 bps
ACGCGTTGACATTGATTATTGACTAGTTATTAATAGTAATCAATTACGGGGTCATTAGTTCATAGCCCAT
ATATGGAGTTCCGCGTTACATAACTTACGGTAAATGGCCCGCCTGGCTGACCGCCCAACGACCCCCGCCC
ATTGACGTCAATAATGACGTATGTTCCCATAGTAACGCCAATAGGGACTTTCCATTGACGTCAATGGGTG
GACTATTTACGGTAAACTGCCCACTTGGCAGTACATCAAGTGTATCATATGCCAAGTACGCCCCCTATTG
ACGTCAATGACGGTAAATGGCCCGCCTGGCATTATGCCCAGTACATGACCTTATGGGACTTTCCTACTTG
GCAGTACATCTACGTATTAGTCATCGCTATTACCATGGGTCGAGGTGAGCCCCACGTTCTGCTTCACTCT
CCCCATCTCCCCCCCCTCCCCACCCCCAATTTTGTATTTATTTATTTTTTAATTATTTTGTGCAGCGATG
GGGGCGGGGGGGGGGGGGGCGCGCGCCAGGCGGGGCGGGGCGGGGCGAGGGGCGGGGCGGGGCGAGGCGG
AGAGGTGCGGCGGCAGCCAATCAGAGCGGCGCGCTCCGAAAGTTTCCTTTTATGGCGAGGCGGCGGCGGC
GGCGGCCCTATAAAAAGCGAAGCGCGCGGCGGGCGGGAGTCGCTGCGTTGCCTTCGCCCCGTGCCCCGCT
CCGCGCCGCCTCGCGCCGCCCGCCCCGGCTCTGACTGACCGCGTTACTCCCACAGGTGAGCGGGCGGGAC
GGCCCTTCTCCTCCGGGCTGTAATTAGCGCTTGGTTTAATGACGGCTCGTTTCTTTTCTGTGGCTGCGTG
AAAGCCTTAAAGGGCTCCGGGAGGGCCCTTTGTGCGGGGGGGAGCGGCTCGGGGGGTGCGTGCGTGTGTG
TGTGCGTGGGGAGCGCCGCGTGCGGCCCGCGCTGCCCGGCGGCTGTGAGCGCTGCGGGCGCGGCGCGGGG
CTTTGTGCGCTCCGCGTGTGCGCGAGGGGAGCGCGGCCGGGGGCGGTGCCCCGCGGTGCGGGGGGGCTGC
GAGGGGAACAAAGGCTGCGTGCGGGGTGTGTGCGTGGGGGGGTGAGCAGGGGGTGTGGGCGCGGCGGTCG
GGCTGTAACCCCCCCCTGCACCCCCCTCCCCGAGTTGCTGAGCACGGCCCGGCTTCGGGTGCGGGGCTCC
GTACGGGGCGTGGCGCGGGGCTCGCCGTGCCGGGCGGGGGGTGGCGGCAGGTGGGGGTGCCGGGCGGGGC
GGGGCCGCCTCGGGCCGGGGAGGGCTCGGGGGAGGGGCGCGGCGGCCCCCGGAGCGCCGGCGGCTGTCGA
GGCGCGGCGAGCCGCAGCCATTGCCTTTTATGGTAATCGTGCGAGAGGGCGCAGGGACTTCCTTTGTCCC
AAATCTGTGCGGAGCCGAAATCTGGGAGGCGCCGCCGCACCCCCTCTAGCGGGCGCGGGGCGAAGCGGTG
CGGCGCCGGCAGGAAGGAAATGGGCGGGGAGGGCCTTCGTGCGTCGCCGCGCCGCCGTCCCCTTCTCCAT
CTCCAGCCTCGGGGCTGTCCGCAGGGGGACGGCTGCCTTCGGGGGGGACGGGGCAGGGCGGGGTTCGGCT
TCTGGCGTGTGACCGGCGGCTCTAGCGCCTCTGCTAACCATGTTCATGCCTTCTTCTTTTTCCTACAGCT
CCTGGGCAACGTGCTGGTTATTGTGCTGTCTCATCATTTTGGCAAAGCTAGTGAATTCTAATACGACTCA
CTATAGGCCGCCACCATGCCCAAGAAGAAGAGGAAGGTTCCCGGGATGATCATCGGCCGCGACTTCAACA
TGTACTACCAGAACCTGACCAAGATGTACCCCATCAGCAAGACCCTGCGCAACGAGCTGATCCCCGTGGG
CAAGACCCTGGAGAACATCCGCAAGAACGGCATCCTGGAGGCCGACATCCAGCGCAAGGCCGACTACGAG
CACGTGAAGAAGCTGATGGACAACTACCACAAGCAGCTGATCAACGAGGCCCTGCAGGGCGTGCACCTGA
GCGACCTGAGCGACGCCTACGACCTGTACTTCAACCTGAGCAAGGAGAAGAACAGCGTGGACGCCTTCAG
CAAGTGCCAGGACAAGCTGCGCAAGGAGATCGTGAGCTTCCTGAAGAACCACGAGAACTTCCCCAAGATC
GGCAACAAGGAGATCATCAAGCTGATCCAGAGCCTGAACGACAACGACGCCGACAACAACGCCCTGGACA
GCTTCAGCAACTTCTACACCTACTTCAGCAGCTACAACGAGGTGCGCAAGAACCTGTACAGCGACGAGGA
GAAGAGCAGCACCGTGGCCTACCGCCTGATCAACGAGAACCTGCCCAAGAGCCTGGACAACATCAAGGCC
TACGCCATCGCCAAGAAGGCCGGCGTGCGCGCCGAGGGCCTGAGCGAGGAGGAGCAGGACTGCCTGTTCA
TCATCGAGACCTTCGAGCGCACCCTGACCCAGGACGGCATCGACAACTACAACGCCGACATCGGCAAGCT
GAACACCGCCATCAACCTGTACAACCAGCAGAACAAGAAGCAGGAGGGCTTCCGCAAGGTGCCCCAGATG
AAGTGCCTGTACAAGCAGATCCTGAGCGACCGCGAGGAGGCCTTCATCGACGAGTTCAGCGACGACGAGG
ACCTGATCACCAACATCGAGAGCTTCGCCGAGAACATGAACGTGTTCCTGAACAGCGAGATCATCACCGA
CTTCAAGAACGCCCTGGTGGAGAGCGACGGCAGCCTGGTGTACATCAAGAACGACGTGAGCAAGACCCTG
TTCAGCAACATCGTGTTCGGCAGCTGGAACGCCATCGACGAGAAGCTGAGCGACGAGTACGACCTGGCCA
ACAGCAAGAAGAAGAAGGACGAGAAGTACTACGAGAAGCGCCAGAAGGAGCTGAAGAAGAACAAGAGCTA
CGACCTGGAGACCATCATCGGCCTGTTCGACGACAGCATCGACGTGATCGGCAAGTACATCGAGAAGCTG
GAGAGCGACATCACCGCCATCGCCGAGGCCAAGAACGACTTCGACGAGATCGTGCTGCGCAAGCACGACA
AGAACAAGAGCCTGCGCAAGAACACCAACGCCGTGGAGGCCATCAAGAGCTACCTGGACACCGTGAAGGA
CTTCGAGCGCGACATCAAGCTGATCAACGGCAGCGGCCAGGAGGTGGAGAAGAACCTGGTGGTGTACGCC
GAGCAGGAGAACATCCTGGCCGAGATCAAGAACGTGGACAGCCTGTACAACATGAGCCGCAACTACCTGA
CCCAGAAGCCCTTCAGCACCGAGAAGTTCAAGCTGAACTTCGAGAACCCCACCCTGCTGAACGGCTGGGA
CCGCAACAAGGAGAAGGACTACCTGGGCATCCTGTTCGAGAAGGAGGGCATGTACTACCTGGGCATCATC
AACAACAACCACCGCAAGATCTTCGAGAACGAGAAGCTGTGCACCGGCAAGGAGAGCTGCTTCAACAAGA
TCGTGTACAAGCAGATCAGCAACGCCGCCAAGTACCTGAGCAGCAAGCAGATCAACCCCCAGAACCCCCC
CAAGGAGATCGCCGAGATCCTGCTGAAGCGCAAGGCCGACAGCAGCAGCCTGAGCCGCAAGGAGACCGAG
CTGTTCATCGACTACCTGAAGGACGACTTCCTGGTGAACTACCCCATGATCATCAACAGCGACGGCGAGA
ACTTCTTCAACTTCCACTTCAAGCAGGCCAAGGACTACGGCAGCCTGCAGGAGTTCTTCAAGGAGGTGGA
GCACCAGGCCTACAGCCTGAAGACCCGCCCCATCGACGACAGCTACATCTACCGCATGATCGACGAGGGC
AAGCTGTACCTGTTCCAGATCCACAACAAGGACTTCAGCCCCTACAGCAAGGGCAACCTGAACCTGCACA
CCATCTACCTGCAGATGCTGTTCGACCAGCGCAACCTGAACAACGTGGTGTACAAGCTGAACGGCGAGGC
CGAGGTGTTCTACCGCCCCGCCAGCATCAACGACGAGGAGGTGATCATCCACAAGGCCGGCGAGGAGATC
AAGAACAAGAACAGCAAGCGCGCCGTGGACAAGCCCACCAGCAAGTTCGGCTACGACATCATCAAGGACC
GCCGCTACAGCAAGGACAAGTTCATGCTGCACATCCCCGTGACCATGAACTTCGGCGTGGACGAGACCCG
CCGCTTCAACGACGTGGTGAACGACGCCCTGCGCAACGACGAGAAGGTGCGCGTGATCGGCATCGACCGC
GGCGAGCGCAACCTGCTGTACGTGGTGGTGGTGGACACCGACGGCACCATCCTGGAGCAGATCAGCCTGA
ACAGCATCATCAACAACGAGTACAGCATCGAGACCGACTACCACAAGCTGCTGGACGAGAAGGAGGGCGA
CCGCGACCGCGCCCGCAAGAACTGGACCACCATCGAGAACATCAAGGAGCTGAAGGAGGGCTACCTGAGC
CAGGTGGTGAACGTGATCGCCAAGCTGGTGCTGAAGTACAACGCCATCATCTGCCTGGAGGACCTGAACT
TCGGCTTCAAGCGCGGCCGCCAGAAGGTGGAGAAGCAGGTGTACCAGAAGTTCGAGAAGATGCTGATCGA
CAAGCTGAACTACCTGGTGATCGACAAGAGCCGCAAGCAGGAGAAGCCCGAGGAGTTCGGCGGCGCCCTG
AACGCCCTGCAGCTGACCAGCAAGTTCACCAGCTTCAAGGACATGGGCAAGCAGACCGGCATCATCTACT
ACGTGCCCGCCTACCTGACCAGCAAGATCGACCCCACCACCGGCTTCGCCAACCTGTTCTACGTGAAGTA
CGAGAACGTGGAGAAGGCCAAGGAGTTCTTCAGCCGCTTCGACAGCATCAGCTACAACAACGAGAGCGGC
TACTTCGAGTTCGCCTTCGACTACAAGAAGTTCACCGACCGCGCCTGCGGCGCCCGCAGCCAGTGGACCG
TGTGCACCTACGGCGAGCGCATCATCAAGTACCGCAACGCCGACAAGAACAACAGCTTCGACGACAAGAC
CATCGTGCTGAGCGAGGAGTTCAAGGAGCTGTTCAGCATCTACGGCATCAGCTACGAGGACGGCGCCGAG
CTGAAGAACAAGATCATGAGCGTGGACGAGGCCGACTTCTTCCGCTGCCTGACCGGCCTGCTGCAGAAGA
CCCTGCAGATGCGCAACAGCAGCAACGACGGCACCCGCGACTACATCATCAGCCCCATCATGAACGACCG
CGGCGAGTTCTTCAACAGCGAGGCCTGCGACGCCAGCAAGCCCAAGGACGCCGACGCCAACGGCGCCTTC
AACATCGCCCGCAAGGGCCTGTGGGTGCTGGAGCAGATCCGCAACACCCCCAGCGGCGACAAGCTGAACC
TGGCCATGAGCAACGCCGAGTGGCTGGAGTACGCCCAGCGCAACCAGATCGCTAGCCCAAAGAAGAAGAG
GAAAGTCTCTAGATACCCTTATGATGTTCCAGATTATGCCGGATACCCATACGATGTCCCTGACTATGCA
GGCTCCTACCCTTATGACGTCCCAGACTACGCCGGATCCAGGTCCGGCGGCGGAGAGGGCAGAGGAAGTC
TTCTAACATGCGGTGACGTGGAGGAGAATCCCGGCCCAATGGTGAGCAAGGGCGAGGAGCTGTTCACCGG
GGTGGTGCCCATCCTGGTCGAGCTGGACGGCGACGTAAACGGCCACAAGTTCAGCGTGTCCGGCGAGGGC
GAGGGCGATGCCACCTACGGCAAGCTGACCCTGAAGTTCATCTGCACCACCGGCAAGCTGCCCGTGCCCT
GGCCCACCCTCGTGACCACCCTGACCTACGGCGTGCAGTGCTTCAGCCGCTACCCCGACCACATGAAGCA
GCACGACTTCTTCAAGTCCGCCATGCCCGAAGGCTACGTCCAGGAGCGCACCATCTTCTTCAAGGACGAC
GGCAACTACAAGACCCGCGCCGAGGTGAAGTTCGAGGGCGACACCCTGGTGAACCGCATCGAGCTGAAGG
GCATCGACTTCAAGGAGGACGGCAACATCCTGGGGCACAAGCTGGAGTACAACTACAACAGCCACAACGT
CTATATCATGGCCGACAAGCAGAAGAACGGCATCAAGGTGAACTTCAAGATCCGCCACAACATCGAGGAC
GGCAGCGTGCAGCTCGCCGACCACTACCAGCAGAACACCCCCATCGGCGACGGCCCCGTGCTGCTGCCCG
ACAACCACTACCTGAGCACCCAGTCCGCCCTGAGCAAAGACCCCAACGAGAAGCGCGATCACATGGTCCT
GCTGGAGTTCGTGACCGCCGCCGGGATCACTCTCGGCATGGACGAGCTGTACAAGTAACTGCAGCGCGGG
GATCTCATGCTGGAGTTCTTCGCCCACCCCAACTTGTTTATTGCAGCTTATAATGGTTACAAATAAAGCA
ATAGCATCACAAATTTCACAAATAAAGCATTTTTTTCACTGCATTCTAGTTGTGGTTTGTCCAAACTCAT
CAATGTATCTTATTAATTAACGTCGACCTCTAGCTAGAGCTTGGCGTAATCATGGTCATAGCTGTTTCCT
GTGTGAAATTGTTATCCGCTCACAATTCCACACAACATACGAGCCGGAAGCATAAAGTGTAAAGCCTAGG
GTGCCTAATGAGTGAGCTAACTCACATTAATTGCGTTGCGCTCACTGCCCGCTTTCCAGTCGGGAAACCT
GTCGTGCCAGCTGCATTAATGAATCGGCCAACGCGCGGGGAGAGGCGGTTTGCGTATTGGGCGCTCTTCC
GCTTCCTCGCTCACTGACTCGCTGCGCTCGGTCGTTCGGCTGCGGCGAGCGGTATCAGCTCACTCAAAGG
CGGTAATACGGTTATCCACAGAATCAGGGGATAACGCAGGAAAGAACATGTGAGCAAAAGGCCAGCAAAA
GGCCAGGAACCGTAAAAAGGCCGCGTTGCTGGCGTTTTTCCATAGGCTCCGCCCCCCTGACGAGCATCAC
AAAAATCGACGCTCAAGTCAGAGGTGGCGAAACCCGACAGGACTATAAAGATACCAGGCGTTTCCCCCTG
GAAGCTCCCTCGTGCGCTCTCCTGTTCCGACCCTGCCGCTTACCGGATACCTGTCCGCCTTTCTCCCTTC
GGGAAGCGTGGCGCTTTCTCATAGCTCACGCTGTAGGTATCTCAGTTCGGTGTAGGTCGTTCGCTCCAAG
CTGGGCTGTGTGCACGAACCCCCCGTTCAGCCCGACCGCTGCGCCTTATCCGGTAACTATCGTCTTGAGT
CCAACCCGGTAAGACACGACTTATCGCCACTGGCAGCAGCCACTGGTAACAGGATTAGCAGAGCGAGGTA
TGTAGGCGGTGCTACAGAGTTCTTGAAGTGGTGGCCTAACTACGGCTACACTAGAAGAACAGTATTTGGT
ATCTGCGCTCTGCTGAAGCCAGTTACCTTCGGAAAAAGAGTTGGTAGCTCTTGATCCGGCAAACAAACCA
CCGCTGGTAGCGGTGGTTTTTTTGTTTGCAAGCAGCAGATTACGCGCAGAAAAAAAGGATCTCAAGAAGA
TCCTTTGATCTTTTCTACGGGGTCTGACGCTCAGTGGAACGAAAACTCACGTTAAGGGATTTTGGTCATG
AGATTATCAAAAAGGATCTTCACCTAGATCCTTTTAAATTAAAAATGAAGTTTTAAATCAATCTAAAGTA
TATATGAGTAAACTTGGTCTGACAGTTACCAATGCTTAATCAGTGAGGCACCTATCTCAGCGATCTGTCT
ATTTCGTTCATCCATAGTTGCCTGACTCCCCGTCGTGTAGATAACTACGATACGGGAGGGCTTACCATCT
GGCCCCAGTGCTGCAATGATACCGCGAGACCCACGCTCACCGGCTCCAGATTTATCAGCAATAAACCAGC
CAGCCGGAAGGGCCGAGCGCAGAAGTGGTCCTGCAACTTTATCCGCCTCCATCCAGTCTATTAATTGTTG
CCGGGAAGCTAGAGTAAGTAGTTCGCCAGTTAATAGTTTGCGCAACGTTGTTGCCATTGCTACAGGCATC
GTGGTGTCACGCTCGTCGTTTGGTATGGCTTCATTCAGCTCCGGTTCCCAACGATCAAGGCGAGTTACAT
GATCCCCCATGTTGTGCAAAAAAGCGGTTAGCTCCTTCGGTCCTCCGATCGTTGTCAGAAGTAAGTTGGC
CGCAGTGTTATCACTCATGGTTATGGCAGCACTGCATAATTCTCTTACTGTCATGCCATCCGTAAGATGC
TTTTCTGTGACTGGTGAGTACTCAACCAAGTCATTCTGAGAATAGTGTATGCGGCGACCGAGTTGCTCTT
GCCCGGCGTCAATACGGGATAATACCGCGCCACATAGCAGAACTTTAAAAGTGCTCATCATTGGAAAACG
TTCTTCGGGGCGAAAACTCTCAAGGATCTTACCGCTGTTGAGATCCAGTTCGATGTAACCCACTCGTGCA
CCCAACTGATCTTCAGCATCTTTTACTTTCACCAGCGTTTCTGGGTGAGCAAAAACAGGAAGGCAAAATG
CCGCAAAAAAGGGAATAAGGGCGACACGGAAATGTTGAATACTCATACTCTTCCTTTTTCAATATTATTG
AAGCATTTATCAGGGTTATTGTCTCATGAGCGGATACATATTTGAATGTATTTAGAAAAATAAACAAATA
GGGGTTCCGCGCACATTTCCCCGAAAAGTGCCACCTGACGTCGACGGATCGGGAGATCGATCTCCCGATC
CCCTAGGGTCGACTCTCAGTACAATCTGCTCTGATGCCGCATAGTTAAGCCAGTATCTGCTCCCTGCTTG
TGTGTTGGAGGTCGCTGAGTAGTGCGCGAGCAAAATTTAAGCTACAACAAGGCAAGGCTTGACCGACAAT
TGCATGAAGAATCTGCTTAGGGTTAGGCGTTTTGCGCTGCTTCGCGATGTACGGGCCAGATAT
