>Addgene plasmid #123637 | pCAG-PxCas12a-2AeGFP | addgene partial sequence | sequence record 241193 | Addgene Partial NGS Result
TGCTGGTTATTGTGCTGTCTCATCATTTTGGCAAAGCTAGTGAATTCTAATACGACTCACTATAGGCCGC
CACCATGCCCAAGAAGAAGAGGAAGGTTCCCGGGATGATCATCGGCCGCGACTTCAACATGTACTACCAG
AACCTGACCAAGATGTACCCCATCAGCAAGACCCTGCGCAACGAGCTGATCCCCGTGGGCAAGACCCTGG
AGAACATCCGCAAGAACGGCATCCTGGAGGCCGACATCCAGCGCAAGGCCGACTACGAGCACGTGAAGAA
GCTGATGGACAACTACCACAAGCAGCTGATCAACGAGGCCCTGCAGGGCGTGCACCTGAGCGACCTGAGC
GACGCCTACGACCTGTACTTCAACCTGAGCAAGGAGAAGAACAGCGTGGACGCCTTCAGCAAGTGCCAGG
ACAAGCTGCGCAAGGAGATCGTGAGCTTCCTGAAGAACCACGAGAACTTCCCCAAGATCGGCAACAAGGA
GATCATCAAGCTGATCCAGAGCCTGAACGACAACGACGCCGACAACAACGCCCTGGACAGCTTCAGCAAC
TTCTACACCTACTTCAGCAGCTACAACGAGGTGCGCAAGAACCTGTACAGCGACGAGGAGAAGAGCAGCA
CCGTGGCCTACCGCCTGATCAACGAGAACCTGCCCAAGAGCCTGGACAACATCAAGGCCTACGCCATCGC
CAAGAAGGCCGGCGTGCGCGCCGAGGGCCTGAGCGAGGAGGAGCAGGACTGCCTGTTCATCATCGAGACC
TTCGAGCGCACCCTGACCCAGGACGGCATCGACAACTACAACGCCGACATCGGCAAGCTGAACACCGCCA
TCAACCTGTACAACCAGCAGAACAAGAAGCAGGAGGGCTTCCGCAAGGTGCCCCAGATGAAGTGCCTGTA
CAAGCAGATCCTGAGCGACCGCGAGGAGGCCTTCATCGACGAGTTCAGCGACGACGAGGACCTGATCACC
AACATCGAGAGCTTCGCCGAGAACATGAACGTGTTCCTGAACAGCGAGATCATCACCGACTTCAAGAACG
CCCTGGTGGAGAGCGACGGCAGCCTGGTGTACATCAAGAACGACGTGAGCAAGACCCTGTTCAGCAACAT
CGTGTTCGGCAGCTGGAACGCCATCGACGAGAAGCTGAGCGACGAGTACGACCTGGCCAACAGCAAGAAG
AAGAAGGACGAGAAGTACTACGAGAAGCGCCAGAAGGAGCTGAAGAAGAACAAGAGCTACGACCTGGAGA
CCATCATCGGCCTGTTCGACGACAGCATCGACGTGATCGGCAAGTACATCGAGAAGCTGGAGAGCGACAT
CACCGCCATCGCCGAGGCCAAGAACGACTTCGACGAGATCGTGCTGCGCAAGCACGACAAGAACAAGAGC
CTGCGCAAGAACACCAACGCCGTGGAGGCCATCAAGAGCTACCTGGACACCGTGAAGGACTTCGAGCGCG
ACATCAAGCTGATCAACGGCAGCGGCCAGGAGGTGGAGAAGAACCTGGTGGTGTACGCCGAGCAGGAGAA
CATCCTGGCCGAGATCAAGAACGTGGACAGCCTGTACAACATGAGCCGCAACTACCTGACCCAGAAGCCC
TTCAGCACCGAGAAGTTCAAGCTGAACTTCGAGAACCCCACCCTGCTGAACGGCTGGGACCGCAACAAGG
AGAAGGACTACCTGGGCATCCTGTTCGAGAAGGAGGGCATGTACTACCTGGGCATCATCAACAACAACCA
CCGCAAGATCTTCGAGAACGAGAAGCTGTGCACCGGCAAGGAGAGCTGCTTCAACAAGATCGTGTACAAG
CAGATCAGCAACGCCGCCAAGTACCTGAGCAGCAAGCAGATCAACCCCCAGAACCCCCCCAAGGAGATCG
CCGAGATCCTGCTGAAGCGCAAGGCCGACAGCAGCAGCCTGAGCCGCAAGGAGACCGAGCTGTTCATCGA
CTACCTGAAGGACGACTTCCTGGTGAACTACCCCATGATCATCAACAGCGACGGCGAGAACTTCTTCAAC
TTCCACTTCAAGCAGGCCAAGGACTACGGCAGCCTGCAGGAGTTCTTCAAGGAGGTGGAGCACCAGGCCT
ACAGCCTGAAGACCCGCCCCATCGACGACAGCTACATCTACCGCATGATCGACGAGGGCAAGCTGTACCT
GTTCCAGATCCACAACAAGGACTTCAGCCCCTACAGCAAGGGCAACCTGAACCTGCACACCATCTACCTG
CAGATGCTGTTCGACCAGCGCAACCTGAACAACGTGGTGTACAAGCTGAACGGCGAGGCCGAGGTGTTCT
ACCGCCCCGCCAGCATCAACGACGAGGAGGTGATCATCCACAAGGCCGGCGAGGAGATCAAGAACAAGAA
CAGCAAGCGCGCCGTGGACAAGCCCACCAGCAAGTTCGGCTACGACATCATCAAGGACCGCCGCTACAGC
AAGGACAAGTTCATGCTGCACATCCCCGTGACCATGAACTTCGGCGTGGACGAGACCCGCCGCTTCAACG
ACGTGGTGAACGACGCCCTGCGCAACGACGAGAAGGTGCGCGTGATCGGCATCGACCGCGGCGAGCGCAA
CCTGCTGTACGTGGTGGTGGTGGACACCGACGGCACCATCCTGGAGCAGATCAGCCTGAACAGCATCATC
AACAACGAGTACAGCATCGAGACCGACTACCACAAGCTGCTGGACGAGAAGGAGGGCGACCGCGACCGCG
CCCGCAAGAACTGGACCACCATCGAGAACATCAAGGAGCTGAAGGAGGGCTACCTGAGCCAGGTGGTGAA
CGTGATCGCCAAGCTGGTGCTGAAGTACAACGCCATCATCTGCCTGGAGGACCTGAACTTCGGCTTCAAG
CGCGGCCGCCAGAAGGTGGAGAAGCAGGTGTACCAGAAGTTCGAGAAGATGCTGATCGACAAGCTGAACT
ACCTGGTGATCGACAAGAGCCGCAAGCAGGAGAAGCCCGAGGAGTTCGGCGGCGCCCTGAACGCCCTGCA
GCTGACCAGCAAGTTCACCAGCTTCAAGGACATGGGCAAGCAGACCGGCATCATCTACTACGTGCCCGCC
TACCTGACCAGCAAGATCGACCCCACCACCGGCTTCGCCAACCTGTTCTACGTGAAGTACGAGAACGTGG
AGAAGGCCAAGGAGTTCTTCAGCCGCTTCGACAGCATCAGCTACAACAACGAGAGCGGCTACTTCGAGTT
CGCCTTCGACTACAAGAAGTTCACCGACCGCGCCTGCGGCGCCCGCAGCCAGTGGACCGTGTGCACCTAC
GGCGAGCGCATCATCAAGTACCGCAACGCCGACAAGAACAACAGCTTCGACGACAAGACCATCGTGCTGA
GCGAGGAGTTCAAGGAGCTGTTCAGCATCTACGGCATCAGCTACGAGGACGGCGCCGAGCTGAAGAACAA
GATCATGAGCGTGGACGAGGCCGACTTCTTCCGCTGCCTGACCGGCCTGCTGCAGAAGACCCTGCAGATG
CGCAACAGCAGCAACGACGGCACCCGCGACTACATCATCAGCCCCATCATGAACGACCGCGGCGAGTTCT
TCAACAGCGAGGCCTGCGACGCCAGCAAGCCCAAGGACGCCGACGCCAACGGCGCCTTCAACATCGCCCG
CAAGGGCCTGTGGGTGCTGGAGCAGATCCGCAACACCCCCAGCGGCGACAAGCTGAACCTGGCCATGAGC
AACGCCGAGTGGCTGGAGTACGCCCAGCGCAACCAGATCGCTAGCCCAAAGAAGAAGAGGAAAGTCTCTA
GATACCCTTATGATGTTCCAGATTATGCCGGATACCCATACGATGTCCCTGACTATGCAGGCTCCTACCC
TTATGACGTCCCAGACTACGCCGGATCCAGGTCCGGCGGCGGAGAGGGCAGAGGAAGTCTTCTAACATGC
GGTGACGTGGAGGAGAATCCCGGCCCAATGGTGAGCAAGGGCGAGGAGCTGTTCACCGGGGTGGTGCCCA
TCCTGGTCGAGCTGGACGGCGACGTAAACGGCCACAAGTTCAGCGTGTCCGGCGAGGGCGAGGGCGATGC
CACCTACGGCAAGCTGACCCTGAAGTTCATCTGCACCACCGGCAAGCTGCCCGTGCCCTGGCCCACCCTC
GTGACCACCCTGACCTACGGCGTGCAGTGCTTCAGCCGCTACCCCGACCACATGAAGCAGCACGACTTCT
TCAAGTCCGCCATGCCCGAAGGCTACGTCCAGGAGCGCACCATCTTCTTCAAGGACGACGGCAACTACAA
GACCCGCGCCGAGGTGAAGTTCGAGGGCGACACCCTGGTGAACCGCATCGAGCTGAAGGGCATCGACTTC
AAGGAGGACGGCAACATCCTGGGGCACAAGCTGGAGTACAACTACAACAGCCACAACGTCTATATCATGG
CCGACAAGCAGAAGAACGGCATCAAGGTGAACTTCAAGATCCGCCACAACATCGAGGACGGCAGCGTGCA
GCTCGCCGACCACTACCAGCAGAACACCCCCATCGGCGACGGCCCCGTGCTGCTGCCCGACAACCACTAC
CTGAGCACCCAGTCCGCCCTGAGCAAAGACCCCAACGAGAAGCGCGATCACATGGTCCTGCTGGAGTTCG
TGACCGCCGCCGGGATCACTCTCGGCATGGACGAGCTGTACAAGTAACTGCAGCGCGGGGATCTCATGCT
GGAGTTCTTCGCCCACCCCAACTTGTTTATTGCAGCTTATAATGGTTACAAATAAAGCAATAGCATCACA
AATTTCACAAATAAAGCATTTTTTTCACTGCATTCTAGTTGTGGTTTGTCCAAACTCATCAATGTATCTT
ATTAATTAACGTCGACCTCTAGCTAGAGCTTGGCGTAATCATGGTCATAGCTGTTTCCTGTGTGAAATTG
TTATCCGCTCACAATTCCACACAACATACGAGCCGGAAGCATAAAGTGTAAAGCCTAGGGTGCCTAATGA
GTGAGCTAACTCACATTAATTGCGTTGCGCTCACTGCCCGCTTTCCAGTCGGGAAACCTGTCGTGCCAGC
TGCATTAATGAATCGGCCAACGCGCGGGGAGAGGCGGTTTGCGTATTGGGCGCTCTTCCGCTTCCTCGCT
CACTGACTCGCTGCGCTCGGTCGTTCGGCTGCGGCGAGCGGTATCAGCTCACTCAAAGGCGGTAATACGG
TTATCCACAGAATCAGGGGATAACGCAGGAAAGAACATGTGAGCAAAAGGCCAGCAAAAGGCCAGGAACC
GTAAAAAGGCCGCGTTGCTGGCGTTTTTCCATAGGCTCCGCCCCCCTGACGAGCATCACAAAAATCGACG
CTCAAGTCAGAGGTGGCGAAACCCGACAGGACTATAAAGATACCAGGCGTTTCCCCCTGGAAGCTCCCTC
GTGCGCTCTCCTGTTCCGACCCTGCCGCTTACCGGATACCTGTCCGCCTTTCTCCCTTCGGGAAGCGTGG
CGCTTTCTCATAGCTCACGCTGTAGGTATCTCAGTTCGGTGTAGGTCGTTCGCTCCAAGCTGGGCTGTGT
GCACGAACCCCCCGTTCAGCCCGACCGCTGCGCCTTATCCGGTAACTATCGTCTTGAGTCCAACCCGGTA
AGACACGACTTATCGCCACTGGCAGCAGCCACTGGTAACAGGATTAGCAGAGCGAGGTATGTAGGCGGTG
CTACAGAGTTCTTGAAGTGGTGGCCTAACTACGGCTACACTAGAAGAACAGTATTTGGTATCTGCGCTCT
GCTGAAGCCAGTTACCTTCGGAAAAAGAGTTGGTAGCTCTTGATCCGGCAAACAAACCACCGCTGGTAGC
GGTGGTTTTTTTGTTTGCAAGCAGCAGATTACGCGCAGAAAAAAAGGATCTCAAGAAGATCCTTTGATCT
TTTCTACGGGGTCTGACGCTCAGTGGAACGAAAACTCACGTTAAGGGATTTTGGTCATGAGATTATCAAA
AAGGATCTTCACCTAGATCCTTTTAAATTAAAAATGAAGTTTTAAATCAATCTAAAGTATATATGAGTAA
ACTTGGTCTGACAGTTACCAATGCTTAATCAGTGAGGCACCTATCTCAGCGATCTGTCTATTTCGTTCAT
CCATAGTTGCCTGACTCCCCGTCGTGTAGATAACTACGATACGGGAGGGCTTACCATCTGGCCCCAGTGC
TGCAATGATACCGCGAGACCCACGCTCACCGGCTCCAGATTTATCAGCAATAAACCAGCCAGCCGGAAGG
GCCGAGCGCAGAAGTGGTCCTGCAACTTTATCCGCCTCCATCCAGTCTATTAATTGTTGCCGGGAAGCTA
GAGTAAGTAGTTCGCCAGTTAATAGTTTGCGCAACGTTGTTGCCATTGCTACAGGCATCGTGGTGTCACG
CTCGTCGTTTGGTATGGCTTCATTCAGCTCCGGTTCCCAACGATCAAGGCGAGTTACATGATCCCCCATG
TTGTGCAAAAAAGCGGTTAGCTCCTTCGGTCCTCCGATCGTTGTCAGAAGTAAGTTGGCCGCAGTGTTAT
CACTCATGGTTATGGCAGCACTGCATAATTCTCTTACTGTCATGCCATCCGTAAGATGCTTTTCTGTGAC
TGGTGAGTACTCAACCAAGTCATTCTGAGAATAGTGTATGCGGCGACCGAGTTGCTCTTGCCCGGCGTCA
ATACGGGATAATACCGCGCCACATAGCAGAACTTTAAAAGTGCTCATCATTGGAAAACGTTCTTCGGGGC
GAAAACTCTCAAGGATCTTACCGCTGTTGAGATCCAGTTCGATGTAACCCACTCGTGCACCCAACTGATC
TTCAGCATCTTTTACTTTCACCAGCGTTTCTGGGTGAGCAAAAACAGGAAGGCAAAATGCCGCAAAAAAG
GGAATAAGGGCGACACGGAAATGTTGAATACTCATACTCTTCCTTTTTCAATATTATTGAAGCATTTATC
AGGGTTATTGTCTCATGAGCGGATACATATTTGAATGTATTTAGAAAAATAAACAAATAGGGGTTCCGCG
CACATTTCCCCGAAAAGTGCCACCTGACGTCGACGGATCGGGAGATCGATCTCCCGATCCCCTAGGGTCG
ACTCTCAGTACAATCTGCTCTGATGCCGCATAGTTAAGCCAGTATCTGCTCCCTGCTTGTGTGTTGGAGG
TCGCTGAGTAGTGCGCGAGCAAAATTTAAGCTACAACAAGGCAAGGCTTGACCGACAATTGCATGAAGAA
TCTGCTTAGGGTTAGGCGTTTTGCGCTGCTTCGCGATGTACGGGCCAGATAT
